>Addgene plasmid #247495 | pcDNA3 CMV Cyclone-EGFP | addgene full sequence | sequence record 493019 | Addgene NGS Result
TATCAAGGTTACAAGACAGGTTTAAGGAGACCAATAGAAACTGGGCTTGTCGAGACAGAGAAGACTCTTG
CGTTTCTGATAGGCACCTATTGGTCTGATCATATTTTGTTGAATAAAATAAGTAAAATGTCTTGTGAAAC
AAAATGCTTTTTAACATCCATATAAAGCTATCTATATATAGCTATCTATGTCTATATAGCTATTTTTTTT
AACTTCCTTTATTTTCCTTACAGGGTTTCAGACAAAATCAAAAAGAAGGAAGGTGCTCACAGCCAAGCAA
TTAAGGAGTAAGTGTAATAACCGAAGTAGTTTATGGGCTACCGAAATACACTTACGCCAGCATTATGAAA
GTGAATCTTACTTTTGTAAAACTTTATGGTTTGTGGAAAACAAATGTTTTTGAACATTTAAAAAGTTCAG
ATGTTAAAAAGTTGAAAGGTTAATGTAAAACAATCAATATTAAAGAATTTTGATGCCAAAACTATTAGAT
AAAAGGTTAATCTACATCCCTACTAGAATTCTCATACTTAACTGGTTGGTTATGTGGAAGAAACATACTT
TCACAATAAAGAGCTTTAGGATATGATGCCATTTTATATCACTAGTAGGCAGACCAGCAGACTTTTTTTT
ATTGTGATATGGGATAACCTAGGCATACTGCACTGTACACTCTGACATATGAAGTGCTCTAGTCAAGTTT
AACTGGTGTCCACAGAGGACATGGTTTAACTGGAATTCGTCAAGCCTCTGGTTCTAATTTCTCATTTGCA
GGAGCGCACCATCTTCTTCAAGGACGACGGCAACTACAAGACCCGCGCCGAGGTGAAGTTCGAGGGCGAC
ACCCTGGTGAACCGCATCGAGCTGAAGGGCATCGACTTCAAGGAGGACGGCAACATCCTGGGGCACAAGC
TGGAGTACAACTACAACAGCCACAACGTCTATATCATGGCCGACAAGCAGAAGAACGGCATCAAGGTGAA
CTTCAAGATCCGCCACAACATCGAGGACGGCAGCGTGCAGCTCGCCGACCACTACCAGCAGAACACCCCC
ATCGGCGACGGCCCCGTGCTGCTGCCCGACAACCACTACCTGAGCACCCAGTCCGCCCTGAGCAAAGACC
CCAACGAGAAGCGCGATCACATGGTCCTGCTGGAGTTCGTGACCGCCGCCGGGATCACTCTCGGCATGGA
CGAGCTGTACAAGTAATCTAGAGGGCCCTATTCTATAGTGTCACCTAAATGCTAGAGCTCGCTGATCAGC
CTCGACTGTGCCTTCTAGTTGCCAGCCATCTGTTGTTTGCCCCTCCCCCGTGCCTTCCTTGACCCTGGAA
GGTGCCACTCCCACTGTCCTTTCCTAATAAAATGAGGAAATTGCATCGCATTGTCTGAGTAGGTGTCATT
CTATTCTGGGGGGTGGGGTGGGGCAGGACAGCAAGGGGGAGGATTGGGAAGACAATAGCAGGCATGCTGG
GGATGCGGTGGGCTCTATGGCTTCTGAGGCGGAAAGAACCAGCTGGGGCTCTAGGGGGTATCCCC
[124 nt withheld, positions 1536-1659]
C
[91 nt withheld, positions 1661-1751]
A
[49 nt withheld, positions 1753-1801]
CCTTTGACGTTGGAGTCCACGTTCTTT
[37 nt withheld, positions 1829-1865]
ACCCTATCTCGGTCTATTCTTTTGATTTATAAGGGATTTTGCCGATTTCGGCCTATTGGTTAAAAAATGA
GCTGATTTAACAAAAATTTAACGCGAATTAATTCTGTGGAATGTGTGTCAGTTAGGGTGTGGAAAGTCCC
CAGGCTCCCCAGCAGGCAGAAGTATGCAAAGCATGCATCTCAATTAGTCAGCAACCAGGTGTGGAAAGTC
CCCAGGCTCCCCAGCAGGCAGAAGTATGCAAAGCATGCATCTCAATTAGTCAGCAACCATAGTCCCGCCC
CTAACTCCGCCCATCCCGCCCCTAACTCCGCCCAGTTCCGCCCATTCTCCGCCCCATGGCTGACTAATTT
TTTTTATTTATGCAGAGGCCGAGGCCGCCTCTGCCTCTGAGCTATTCCAGAAGTAGTGAGGAGGCTTTTT
TGGAGGCCTAGGCTTTTGCAAAAAGCTCCCGGGAGCTTGTATATCCATTTTCGGATCTGATCAAGAGACA
GGATGAGGATCGTTTCGCATGATTGAACAAGATGGATTGCACGCAGGTTCTCCGGCCGCTTGGGTGGAGA
GGCTATTCGGCTATGACTGGGCACAACAGACAATCGGCTGCTCTGATGCCGCCGTGTTCCGGCTGTCAGC
GCAGGGGCGCCCGGTTCTTTTTGTCAAGACCGACCTGTCCGGTGCCCTGAATGAACTGCAGGACGAGGCA
GCGCGGCTATCGTGGCTGGCCACGACGGGCGTTCCTTGCGCAGCTGTGCTCGACGTTGTCACTGAAGCGG
GAAGGGACTGGCTGCTATTGGGCGAAGTGCCGGGGCAGGATCTCCTGTCATCTCACCTTGCTCCTGCCGA
GAAAGTATCCATCATGGCTGATGCAATGCGGCGGCTGCATACGCTTGATCCGGCTACCTGCCCATTCGAC
CACCAAGCGAAACATCGCATCGAGCGAGCACGTACTCGGATGGAAGCCGGTCTTGTCGATCAGGATGATC
TGGACGAAGAGCATCAGGGGCTCGCGCCAGCCGAACTGTTCGCCAGGCTCAAGGCGCGCATGCCCGACGG
CGAGGATCTCGTCGTGACCCATGGCGATGCCTGCTTGCCGAATATCATGGTGGAAAATGGCCGCTTTTCT
GGATTCATCGACTGTGGCCGGCTGGGTGTGGCGGACCGCTATCAGGACATAGCGTTGGCTACCCGTGATA
TTGCTGAAGAGCTTGGCGGCGAATGGGCTGACCGCTTCCTCGTGCTTTACGGTATCGCCGCTCCCGATTC
GCAGCGCATCGCCTTCTATCGCCTTCTTGACGAGTTCTTCTGAGCGGGACTCTGGGGTTCGAAATGACCG
ACCAAGCGACGCCCAACCTGCCATCACGAGATTTCGATTCCACCGCCGCCTTCTATGAAAGGTTGGGCTT
CGGAATCGTTTTCCGGGACGCCGGCTGGATGATCCTCCAGCGCGGGGATCTCATGCTGGAGTTCTTCGCC
CACCCCAACTTGTTTATTGCAGCTTATAATGGTTACAAATAAAGCAATAGCATCACAAATTTCACAAATA
AAGCATTTTTTTCACTGCATTCTAGTTGTGGTTTGTCCAAACTCATCAATGTATCTTATCATGTCTGTAT
ACCGTCGACCTCTAGCTAGAGCTTGGCGTAATCATGGTCATAGCTGTTTCCTGTGTGAAATTGTTATCCG
CTCACAATTCCACACAACATACGAGCCGGAAGCATAAAGTGTAAAGCCTGGGGTGCCTAATGAGTGAGCT
AACTCACATTAATTGCGTTGCGCTCACTGCCCGCTTTCCAGTCGGGAAACCTGTCGTGCCAGCTGCATTA
ATGAATCGGCCAACGCGCGGGGAGAGGCGGTTTGCGTATTGGGCGCTCTTCCGCTTCCTCGCTCACTGAC
TCGCTGCGCTCGGTCGTTCGGCTGCGGCGAGCGGTATCAGCTCACTCAAAGGCGGTAATACGGTTATCCA
CAGAATCAGGGGATAACGCAGGAAAGAACATGTGAGCAAAAGGCCAGCAAAAGGCCAGGAACCGTAAAAA
GGCCGCGTTGCTGGCGTTTTTCCATAGGCTCCGCCCCCCTGACGAGCATCACAAAAATCGACGCTCAAGT
CAGAGGTGGCGAAACCCGACAGGACTATAAAGATACCAGGCGTTTCCCCCTGGAAGCTCCCTCGTGCGCT
CTCCTGTTCCGACCCTGCCGCTTACCGGATACCTGTCCGCCTTTCTCCCTTCGGGAAGCGTGGCGCTTTC
TCATAGCTCACGCTGTAGGTATCTCAGTTCGGTGTAGGTCGTTCGCTCCAAGCTGGGCTGTGTGCACGAA
CCCCCCGTTCAGCCCGACCGCTGCGCCTTATCCGGTAACTATCGTCTTGAGTCCAACCCGGTAAGACACG
ACTTATCGCCACTGGCAGCAGCCACTGGTAACAGGATTAGCAGAGCGAGGTATGTAGGCGGTGCTACAGA
GTTCTTGAAGTGGTGGCCTAACTACGGCTACACTAGAAGAACAGTATTTGGTATCTGCGCTCTGCTGAAG
CCAGTTACCTTCGGAAAAAGAGTTGGTAGCTCTTGATCCGGCAAACAAACCACCGCTGGTAGCGGTGGTT
TTTTTGTTTGCAAGCAGCAGATTACGCGCAGAAAAAAAGGATCTCAAGAAGATCCTTTGATCTTTTCTAC
GGGGTCTGACGCTCAGTGGAACGAAAACTCACGTTAAGGGATTTTGGTCATGAGATTATCAAAAAGGATC
TTCACCTAGATCCTTTTAAATTAAAAATGAAGTTTTAAATCAATCTAAAGTATATATGAGTAAACTTGGT
CTGACAGTTACCAATGCTTAATCAGTGAGGCACCTATCTCAGCGATCTGTCTATTTCGTTCATCCATAGT
TGCCTGACTCCCCGTCGTGTAGATAACTACGATACGGGAGGGCTTACCATCTGGCCCCAGTGCTGCAATG
ATACCGCGAGACCCACGCTCACCGGCTCCAGATTTATCAGCAATAAACCAGCCAGCCGGAAGGGCCGAGC
GCAGAAGTGGTCCTGCAACTTTATCCGCCTCCATCCAGTCTATTAATTGTTGCCGGGAAGCTAGAGTAAG
TAGTTCGCCAGTTAATAGTTTGCGCAACGTTGTTGCCATTGCTACAGGCATCGTGGTGTCACGCTCGTCG
TTTGGTATGGCTTCATTCAGCTCCGGTTCCCAACGATCAAGGCGAGTTACATGATCCCCCATGTTGTGCA
AAAAAGCGGTTAGCTCCTTCGGTCCTCCGATCGTTGTCAGAAGTAAGTTGGCCGCAGTGTTATCACTCAT
GGTTATGGCAGCACTGCATAATTCTCTTACTGTCATGCCATCCGTAAGATGCTTTTCTGTGACTGGTGAG
TACTCAACCAAGTCATTCTGAGAATAGTGTATGCGGCGACCGAGTTGCTCTTGCCCGGCGTCAATACGGG
ATAATACCGCGCCACATAGCAGAACTTTAAAAGTGCTCATCATTGGAAAACGTTCTTCGGGGCGAAAACT
CTCAAGGATCTTACCGCTGTTGAGATCCAGTTCGATGTAACCCACTCGTGCACCCAACTGATCTTCAGCA
TCTTTTACTTTCACCAGCGTTTCTGGGTGAGCAAAAACAGGAAGGCAAAATGCCGCAAAAAAGGGAATAA
GGGCGACACGGAAATGTTGAATACTCATACTCTTCCTTTTTCAATATTATTGAAGCATTTATCAGGGTTA
TTGTCTCATGAGCGGATACATATTTGAATGTATTTAGAAAAATAAACAAATAGGGGTTCCGCGCACATTT
CCCCGAAAAGTGCCACCTGACGTCGACGGATCGGGAGATCTCCCGATCCCCTATGGTGCACTCTCAGTAC
AATCTGCTCTGATGCCGCATAGTTAAGCCAGTATCTGCTCCCTGCTTGTGTGTTGGAGGTCGCTGAGTAG
TGCGCGAGCAAAATTTAAGCTACAACAAGGCAAGGCTTGACCGACAATTGCATGAAGAATCTGCTTAGGG
TTAGGCGTTTTGCGCTGCTTCGCGATGTACGGGCCAGATATACGCGTTGACATTGATTATTGACTAGTTA
TTAATAGTAATCAATTACGGGGTCATTAGTTCATAGCCCATATATGGAGTTCCGCGTTACATAACTTACG
GTAAATGGCCCGCCTGGCTGACCGCCCAACGACCCCCGCCCATTGACGTCAATAATGACGTATGTTCCCA
TAGTAACGCCAATAGGGACTTTCCATTGACGTCAATGGGTGGAGTATTTACGGTAAACTGCCCACTTGGC
AGTACATCAAGTGTATCATATGCCAAGTACGCCCCCTATTGACGTCAATGACGGTAAATGGCCCGCCTGG
CATTATGCCCAGTACATGACCTTATGGGACTTTCCTACTTGGCAGTACATCTACGTATTAGTCATCGCTA
TTACCATGGTGATGCGGTTTTGGCAGTACATCAATGGGCGTGGATAGCGGTTTGACTCACGGGGATTTCC
AAGTCTCCACCCCATTGACGTCAATGGGAGTTTGTTTTGGCACCAAAATCAACGGGACTTTCCAAAATGT
CGTAACAACTCCGCCCCATTGACGCAAATGGGCGGTAGGCGTGTACGGTGGGAGGTCTATATAAGCAGAG
CTCTCTGGCTAACTAGAGAACCCACTGCTTACTGGCTTATCGAAATTAATACGACTCACTATAGGGAGAC
CCAAGCTTGGTACCGAGCTCGGATCCACTAGTAACGGCCGCCAGTGTGCTGGAATTCTGCAGATATCCAT
CACACTGGCGGCCGCTCGAGATGGTGAGCAAGGGCGAGGAGCTGTTCACCGGGGTGGTGCCCATCCTGGT
CGAGCTGGACGGCGACGTAAACGGCCACAAGTTCAGCGTGTCCGGCGAGGGCGAGGGCGATGCCACCTAC
GGCAAGCTGACCCTGAAGTTCATCTGCACCACCGGCAAGCTGCCCGTGCCCTGGCCCACCCTCGTGACCA
CCCTGACCTACGGCGTGCAGTGCTTCAGCCGCTACCCCGACCACATGAAGCAGCACGACTTCTTCAAGTC
CGCCATGCCCGAAGGCTACGTCCAGGTAAG
Features (pLannotate 1.2.2; 23 found; start..end, strand, type, name):
    733..1203    +  CDS            CFP4 (fragment): CFP4 is a fluorescent protein published in 2005, derived from Aequorea victoria.
   1222..1240    -  promoter       SP6 promoter: promoter for bacteriophage SP6 RNA polymerase
   1266..1490    +  polyA_signal   bGH poly(A) signal: bovine growth hormone polyadenylation signal
   1494..1515    +  promoter       SV40 promoter (fragment): SV40 enhancer and early promoter
   1536..1964    +  rep_origin     f1 ori (sequence partly withheld): f1 bacteriophage origin of replication; arrow indicates direction of (+) strand synthesis
   1978..2307    +  promoter       SV40 promoter: SV40 enhancer and early promoter
   2374..3165    +  CDS            neo: KKA2_KLEPN - Also known as kan, nptII. Experimental evidence at protein level: Swiss-Prot protein existence level 1. Resistance to kanamycin, neomycin, paromomycin, ribostamycin, butirosin and gentamicin B. From Klebsiella pneumoniae.
   3189..3347    +  CDS            ble (fragment): BLE_KLEPN - Experimental evidence at protein level: Swiss-Prot protein existence level 1. Binding protein with a strong affinity to the bleomycin family of antibiotics. Binds to CL990; an antimitotic-antibiotic compound. From Klebsiella pneumoniae.
   3342..3463    +  polyA_signal   SV40 poly(A) signal: SV40 polyadenylation signal
   3536..3552    -  protein_bind   lac operator: The lac repressor binds to the lac operator to inhibit transcription in E. coli. This inhibition can be relieved by adding lactose or isopropyl-β-D-thiogalactopyranoside (IPTG). lac repressor encoded by lacI
   3560..3590    -  promoter       lac promoter: promoter for the E. coli lac operon
   3605..3626    -  protein_bind   CAP binding site: CAP binding activates transcription in the presence of cAMP. E. coli catabolite activator protein
   3639..3731    -  CDS            lacI (fragment): lac repressor; lacI; The lac repressor binds to the lac operator to inhibit transcription in E. coli. This inhibition can be relieved by adding lactose or isopropyl-β-D-thiogalactopyranoside (IPTG).
   3914..4502    -  rep_origin     ori: high-copy-number ColE1/pMB1/pBR322/pUC origin of replication
   4673..5533    -  CDS            AmpR: β-lactamase; bla; confers resistance to ampicillin, carbenicillin, and related antibiotics
   5534..5638    -  promoter       AmpR promoter: bla
   5697..5749    -  misc_feature   bom (fragment): basis of mobility region from pBR322
   5904..6283    +  enhancer       CMV enhancer: human cytomegalovirus immediate early enhancer
   6284..6487    +  promoter       CMV promoter: human cytomegalovirus (CMV) immediate early promoter
   6483..6516    +  LTR            5' LTR (truncated) (fragment): truncated 5' long terminal repeat (LTR) from HIV-1
   6532..6550    +  promoter       T7 promoter: promoter for bacteriophage T7 RNA polymerase
   6646..6931    +  CDS            EGFP (fragment): the original enhanced GFP (Yang et al., 1996) mammalian codon-optimized
   6931..96      +  intron         chimeric intron (fragment) (across the origin): chimera between introns from human β-globin and immunoglobulin heavy chain genes
