[The description below was written by a language model from this plasmid's Addgene catalogue record and pLannotate feature annotations shown in this document.]
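Description:
pcDNA3 CMV Cyclone-EGFP is a 6,935 bp mammalian expression plasmid built on the pcDNA3-EGFP backbone, designed to place EGFP expression under control of the small molecule acyclovir. It is propagated in E. coli through a high-copy ColE1/pUC-type origin with ampicillin selection (AmpR under its own bla promoter), and it also carries an f1 origin. For selection in mammalian cells the backbone provides a neomycin/kanamycin phosphotransferase (neo) cassette driven by the SV40 enhancer/early promoter and terminated by an SV40 polyadenylation signal.

The payload is a synthetic 1,496 bp insert in which the EGFP coding sequence is interrupted after glutamine 94 by the "Cyclone" element. According to the associated publication title, this is a portable poison exon for small-molecule control of mammalian gene expression. The feature table is consistent with this split layout. An N-terminal EGFP fragment is followed by sequence matching part of a chimeric β-globin/immunoglobulin intron, which spans the plasmid's numbering origin. A second Aequorea-derived fluorescent protein fragment (annotated by similarity as CFP4) then presumably represents the C-terminal portion of EGFP. The Cyclone element itself is not separately annotated, and the record does not detail its internal parts or whether acyclovir turns expression on or off. Transcription is driven by the CMV immediate-early enhancer and promoter and terminated by the bGH polyadenylation signal. T7 and SP6 promoters flank the insert, the T7 site serving for sequencing. A few short annotations, such as a truncated HIV-1 LTR fragment and a ble fragment, are likely incidental similarity matches. The construct serves as a fluorescent reporter for acyclovir-regulated gene expression in transfected mammalian cells.
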