Addgene plasmid #247495: pcDNA3 CMV Cyclone-EGFP
Purpose: Acyclovir-regulated EGFP
Depositing lab: Samie Jaffrey. Depositing organization: Cornell University. Publication: A portable poison exon for small-molecule control of mammalian gene expression. Hou Q, Oleynikov M, Mei X, Dong L, Hagen T, Jaffrey SR. Nat Methods. 2025 Nov 3. doi: 10.1038/s41592-025-02860-7. PubMed 41184552.
Backbone
  Vector backbone: pcDNA3-EGFP (Plasmid #13031)
  Total vector size (bp): 6935
  Modifications to backbone: None
  Vector type: Mammalian Expression, Synthetic Biology
Growth in bacteria
  Bacterial resistance: Ampicillin, 100 μg/mL
  Growth temperature: 37°C
  Growth strain: DH5alpha
  Copy number: Unknown
Gene/Insert
  Gene/Insert name: EGFP gene with Cyclone insertion (alt name: Cyclone-EGFP)
  Species: Synthetic
  Insert size (bp): 1496
  Mutation: Cyclone was inserted after Glutamine94 of EGFP to gain acyclovir control.
  Promoter: CMV
  Cloning method: Gibson Cloning
  Sequencing primers: 5′ T7
Terms and licenses: Academic/Nonprofit Terms; Industry Terms: Not Available to Industry
How to cite: pcDNA3 CMV Cyclone-EGFP was a gift from Samie Jaffrey (Addgene plasmid # 247495 ; http://n2t.net/addgene:247495 ; RRID:Addgene_247495)
